Addgene plasmid #69058: pCDNA_Lifeact-GFP_NLS-mCherry
Purpose: Dual Fluorescent Reporter for F-actin and Nuclei
Depositing lab: Olivier Pertz.
Backbone
  Vector backbone: pCDNA 3.1 (+)
  Backbone manufacturer: Life Technologies
  Backbone size w/o insert (bp): 5428
  Total vector size (bp): 7751
  Modifications to backbone: insert of the cassette Lifeact-GFP_IRES_NLS-mCherry
  Vector type: Mammalian Expression
  Selectable markers: Neomycin (select with G418)
Growth in bacteria
  Bacterial resistance: Ampicillin, 100 μg/mL
  Growth temperature: 37°C
  Growth strain: Top10
  Copy number: High Copy
Gene/Insert
  Gene/Insert name: LifeAct-GFP_IRES_NLS-mCherry
  Species: M. musculus (mouse)
  Insert size (bp): 720
  Promoter: CMV
  Tag / fusion protein: Lifeact-GFP, NLS-mCherry
  Cloning method: Ligation Independent Cloning
  Sequencing primers: 5′ TGGCTCTCCTCAAGCGTATT; 3′ TTCAAAGGAAAACCACGTCC
Resource information
  A portion of this plasmid was derived from a plasmid made by: The GFP sequence was cloned from the pEGFP-C1 plasmid The IRES sequence was cloned from the pIRES plasmid
Terms and licenses: Academic/Nonprofit Terms; Industry Terms: Not Available to Industry
How to cite: pCDNA_Lifeact-GFP_NLS-mCherry was a gift from Olivier Pertz (Addgene plasmid # 69058 ; http://n2t.net/addgene:69058 ; RRID:Addgene_69058)
