[The description below was written by a language model from this plasmid's Addgene catalogue record and pLannotate feature annotations shown in this document.]
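Description:
pCDNA_Lifeact-GFP_NLS-mCherry is a mammalian expression plasmid built on the pcDNA 3.1(+) backbone that serves as a dual fluorescent reporter for filamentous actin and cell nuclei. It is propagated in E. coli as a high-copy plasmid through its ColE1/pUC-type origin and selected with ampicillin via the β-lactamase gene. An f1 origin is also present. For mammalian cells, an SV40 early promoter drives a neomycin phosphotransferase gene terminated by the SV40 polyadenylation signal, allowing G418 selection of stable transfectants.

The payload is a single bicistronic transcription unit driven by the human CMV immediate-early enhancer and promoter and terminated by the bovine growth hormone polyadenylation signal; a T7 promoter lies just upstream of the insert. The first cistron encodes Lifeact, the 17-residue F-actin-binding peptide from budding yeast Abp140, fused to EGFP, which labels actin filaments in living cells. An EMCV internal ribosome entry site follows and allows cap-independent translation of the second cistron, mCherry carrying a nuclear localization signal, so that nuclei are marked in red from the same mRNA. The NLS is named in the catalogue entry but is not separately annotated in the feature table; a short unannotated stretch between the IRES and mCherry could accommodate it.

Some recorded fields fit the construct poorly: the listed insert size matches EGFP alone rather than the whole cassette, and the species is given as mouse although the annotated parts are of yeast, jellyfish-derived, viral and Discosoma origin. Several very short annotated fragments (HIV-1 LTR, TRE3GV, WPRE, ble, lacI) are probably incidental sequence matches rather than functional elements. The plasmid suits live imaging of cytoskeletal dynamics together with nuclear identification or tracking.
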