Features (pLannotate 1.2.2; 26 found; start..end, strand, type, name):
     28..80      -  misc_feature   bom (fragment): basis of mobility region from pBR322
    235..614     +  enhancer       CMV enhancer: human cytomegalovirus immediate early enhancer
    615..818     +  promoter       CMV promoter: human cytomegalovirus (CMV) immediate early promoter
    814..847     +  LTR            5' LTR (truncated) (fragment): truncated 5' long terminal repeat (LTR) from HIV-1
    863..881     +  promoter       T7 promoter: promoter for bacteriophage T7 RNA polymerase
    911..928     +  promoter       TRE3GV promoter (fragment): 3rd-generation Tet-responsive promoter that can be activated by binding of Tet-On® 3G, optimized for retroviral and lentiviral vectors
    997..1040    +  misc_feature   MCS (fragment): multiple cloning site
   1041..1091    +  CDS            Lifeact: peptide that binds filamentous actin (Riedl et al., 2008) first 17 amino acids of budding yeast Abp140
   1113..1832    +  CDS            EGFP: the original enhanced GFP (Yang et al., 1996) mammalian codon-optimized
   1990..2452    +  misc_feature   IRES: internal ribosome entry site (IRES) of the encephalomyocarditis virus (EMCV)
   2535..3242    +  CDS            mCherry: mCherry is a basic (constitutively fluorescent) red fluorescent protein published in 2004, derived from Discosoma sp.. It is reported to be a very rapidly-maturing monomer with low acid sensitivity.
   3264..3281    +  misc_feature   WPRE (fragment): woodchuck hepatitis virus posttranscriptional regulatory element
   3358..3582    +  polyA_signal   bGH poly(A) signal: bovine growth hormone polyadenylation signal
   3586..3607    +  promoter       SV40 promoter (fragment): SV40 enhancer and early promoter
   3628..4056    +  rep_origin     f1 ori (sequence partly withheld): f1 bacteriophage origin of replication; arrow indicates direction of (+) strand synthesis
   4070..4399    +  promoter       SV40 promoter: SV40 enhancer and early promoter
   4466..5257    +  CDS            neo: KKA2_KLEPN - Also known as kan, nptII. Experimental evidence at protein level: Swiss-Prot protein existence level 1. Resistance to kanamycin, neomycin, paromomycin, ribostamycin, butirosin and gentamicin B. From Klebsiella pneumoniae.
   5281..5439    +  CDS            ble (fragment): BLE_KLEPN - Experimental evidence at protein level: Swiss-Prot protein existence level 1. Binding protein with a strong affinity to the bleomycin family of antibiotics. Binds to CL990; an antimitotic-antibiotic compound. From Klebsiella pneumoniae.
   5434..5555    +  polyA_signal   SV40 poly(A) signal: SV40 polyadenylation signal
   5628..5644    -  protein_bind   lac operator: The lac repressor binds to the lac operator to inhibit transcription in E. coli. This inhibition can be relieved by adding lactose or isopropyl-β-D-thiogalactopyranoside (IPTG). lac repressor encoded by lacI
   5652..5682    -  promoter       lac promoter: promoter for the E. coli lac operon
   5697..5718    -  protein_bind   CAP binding site: CAP binding activates transcription in the presence of cAMP. E. coli catabolite activator protein
   5731..5823    -  CDS            lacI (fragment): lac repressor; lacI; The lac repressor binds to the lac operator to inhibit transcription in E. coli. This inhibition can be relieved by adding lactose or isopropyl-β-D-thiogalactopyranoside (IPTG).
   6006..6591    -  rep_origin     ori: high-copy-number ColE1/pMB1/pBR322/pUC origin of replication
   6772..7632    -  CDS            AmpR: β-lactamase; bla; confers resistance to ampicillin, carbenicillin, and related antibiotics
   7633..7737    -  promoter       AmpR promoter: bla
>Addgene plasmid #69058 | pCDNA_Lifeact-GFP_NLS-mCherry | depositor full sequence | sequence record 123543 | pCDNA_Lifeact-GFP_NLS-mCherry sequence 7768 bps
GACGGATCGGGAGATCTCCCGATCCCCTATGGTGCACTCTCAGTACAATCTGCTCTGATGCCGCATAGTT
AAGCCAGTATCTGCTCCCTGCTTGTGTGTTGGAGGTCGCTGAGTAGTGCGCGAGCAAAATTTAAGCTACA
ACAAGGCAAGGCTTGACCGACAATTGCATGAAGAATCTGCTTAGGGTTAGGCGTTTTGCGCTGCTTCGCG
ATGTACGGGCCAGATATACGCGTTGACATTGATTATTGACTAGTTATTAATAGTAATCAATTACGGGGTC
ATTAGTTCATAGCCCATATATGGAGTTCCGCGTTACATAACTTACGGTAAATGGCCCGCCTGGCTGACCG
CCCAACGACCCCCGCCCATTGACGTCAATAATGACGTATGTTCCCATAGTAACGCCAATAGGGACTTTCC
ATTGACGTCAATGGGTGGAGTATTTACGGTAAACTGCCCACTTGGCAGTACATCAAGTGTATCATATGCC
AAGTACGCCCCCTATTGACGTCAATGACGGTAAATGGCCCGCCTGGCATTATGCCCAGTACATGACCTTA
TGGGACTTTCCTACTTGGCAGTACATCTACGTATTAGTCATCGCTATTACCATGGTGATGCGGTTTTGGC
AGTACATCAATGGGCGTGGATAGCGGTTTGACTCACGGGGATTTCCAAGTCTCCACCCCATTGACGTCAA
TGGGAGTTTGTTTTGGCACCAAAATCAACGGGACTTTCCAAAATGTCGTAACAACTCCGCCCCATTGACG
CAAATGGGCGGTAGGCGTGTACGGTGGGAGGTCTATATAAGCAGAGCTCTCTGGCTAACTAGAGAACCCA
CTGCTTACTGGCTTATCGAAATTAATACGACTCACTATAGGGAGACCCAAGCTTGGTACCGAGCTCGGAT
CCGTCAGATCGCCTGGAGACGCCATCCACGCTGTTTTGACCTCCATAGAAGACACCGACTCTAGAGGATC
CTGAACCGTCAGATCCGCTAGCGCTACCGGACTCAGATCTCGAGCTCAAGCTTCGAATTCATGGGTGTCG
CAGATTTGATCAAGAAATTCGAAAGCATCTCAAAGGAAGAAGGGGATCCACCGGTCGCCACCATGGTGAG
CAAGGGCGAGGAGCTGTTCACCGGGGTGGTGCCCATCCTGGTCGAGCTGGACGGCGACGTAAACGGCCAC
AAGTTCAGCGTGTCCGGCGAGGGCGAGGGCGATGCCACCTACGGCAAGCTGACCCTGAAGTTCATCTGCA
CCACCGGCAAGCTGCCCGTGCCCTGGCCCACCCTCGTGACCACCCTGACCTACGGCGTGCAGTGCTTCAG
CCGCTACCCCGACCACATGAAGCAGCACGACTTCTTCAAGTCCGCCATGCCCGAAGGCTACGTCCAGGAG
CGCACCATCTTCTTCAAGGACGACGGCAACTACAAGACCCGCGCCGAGGTGAAGTTCGAGGGCGACACCC
TGGTGAACCGCATCGAGCTGAAGGGCATCGACTTCAAGGAGGACGGCAACATCCTGGGGCACAAGCTGGA
GTACAACTACAACAGCCACAACGTCTATATCATGGCCGACAAGCAGAAGAACGGCATCAAGGTGAACTTC
AAGATCCGCCACAACATCGAGGACGGCAGCGTGCAGCTCGCCGACCACTACCAGCAGAACACCCCCATCG
GCGACGGCCCCGTGCTGCTGCCCGACAACCACTACCTGAGCACCCAGTCCGCCCTGAGCAAAGACCCCAA
CGAGAAGCGCGATCACATGGTCCTGCTGGAGTTCGTGACCGCCGCCGGGATCACTCTCGGCATGGACGAG
CTGTACAAGTAAAGCGGCCGCGACTCTAGATCATAATCAGCCATACCGAATTCGTCGACGCCTCTCCCTC
CCCCCCCCCTAACGTTACTGGCCGAAGCCGCTTGGAATAAGGCCGGTGTGCGTTTGTCTATATGTGATTT
TCCACCATATTGCCGTCTTTTGGCAATGTGAGGGCCCGGAAACCTGGCCCTGTCTTCTTGACGAGCATTC
CTAGGGGTCTTTCCCCTCTCGCCAAAGGAATGCAAGGTCTGTTGAATGTCGTGAAGGAAGCAGTTCCTCT
GGAAGCTTCTTGAAGACAAACAACGTCTGTAGCGACCCTTTGCAGGCAGCGGAACCCCCCACCTGGCGAC
AGGTGCCTCTGCGGCCAAAAGCCACGTGTATAAGATACACCTGCAAAGGCGGCACAACCCCAGTGCCACG
TTGTGAGTTGGATAGTTGTGGAAAGAGTCAAATGGCTCTCCTCAAGCGTATTCAACAAGGGGCTGAAGGA
TGCCCAGAAGGTACCCCATTGTATGGGATCTGATCTGGGGCCTCGGTGCACATGCTTTACATGTGTTTAG
TCGAGGTTAAAAAAACGTCTAGGCCCCCCGAACCACGGGGACGTGGTTTTCCTTTGAAAAACACGATGAT
AAGCTTGCCACAACCCGGGATCCACCGGTCGCTAGCGCCACCATGTACCCCAAGAAGAAGAGAAAGGTGG
AGGACCCCCCGGTCATGGTGAGCAAGGGCGAGGAGGATAACATGGCCATCATCAAGGAGTTCATGCGCTT
CAAGGTGCACATGGAGGGCTCCGTGAACGGCCACGAGTTCGAGATCGAGGGCGAGGGCGAGGGCCGCCCC
TACGAGGGCACCCAGACCGCCAAGCTGAAGGTGACCAAGGGTGGCCCCCTGCCCTTCGCCTGGGACATCC
TGTCCCCTCAGTTCATGTACGGCTCCAAGGCCTACGTGAAGCACCCCGCCGACATCCCCGACTACTTGAA
GCTGTCCTTCCCCGAGGGCTTCAAGTGGGAGCGCGTGATGAACTTCGAGGACGGCGGCGTGGTGACCGTG
ACCCAGGACTCCTCCCTGCAGGACGGCGAGTTCATCTACAAGGTGAAGCTGCGCGGCACCAACTTCCCCT
CCGACGGCCCCGTAATGCAGAAGAAGACCATGGGCTGGGAGGCCTCCTCCGAGCGGATGTACCCCGAGGA
CGGCGCCCTGAAGGGCGAGATCAAGCAGAGGCTGAAGCTGAAGGACGGCGGCCACTACGACGCTGAGGTC
AAGACCACCTACAAGGCCAAGAAGCCCGTGCAGCTGCCCGGCGCCTACAACGTCAACATCAAGTTGGACA
TCACCTCCCACAACGAGGACTACACCATCGTGGAACAGTACGAACGCGCCGAGGGCCGCCACTCCACCGG
CGGCATGGACGAGCTGTACAAGTAAAGCGCTAGCGGCGTCGACAATCAACCTCTGGATTACGAATTCTGC
AGATATCCAGCACAGTGGCGGCCGCTCGAGTCTAGAGGGCCCGTTTAAACCCGCTGATCAGCCTCGACTG
TGCCTTCTAGTTGCCAGCCATCTGTTGTTTGCCCCTCCCCCGTGCCTTCCTTGACCCTGGAAGGTGCCAC
TCCCACTGTCCTTTCCTAATAAAATGAGGAAATTGCATCGCATTGTCTGAGTAGGTGTCATTCTATTCTG
GGGGGTGGGGTGGGGCAGGACAGCAAGGGGGAGGATTGGGAAGACAATAGCAGGCATGCTGGGGATGCGG
TGGGCTCTATGGCTTCTGAGGCGGAAAGAACCAGCTGGGGCTCTAGGGGGTATCCCC
[124 nt withheld, positions 3628-3751]
C
[91 nt withheld, positions 3753-3843]
A
[49 nt withheld, positions 3845-3893]
CCTTTGACGTTGGAGTCCACGTTCTTT
[37 nt withheld, positions 3921-3957]
ACCCTATCTCGGTCTATTCTTTTGATTTATAAGGGATTTTGCCGATTTCGGCCTATTGGTTAAAAAATGA
GCTGATTTAACAAAAATTTAACGCGAATTAATTCTGTGGAATGTGTGTCAGTTAGGGTGTGGAAAGTCCC
CAGGCTCCCCAGCAGGCAGAAGTATGCAAAGCATGCATCTCAATTAGTCAGCAACCAGGTGTGGAAAGTC
CCCAGGCTCCCCAGCAGGCAGAAGTATGCAAAGCATGCATCTCAATTAGTCAGCAACCATAGTCCCGCCC
CTAACTCCGCCCATCCCGCCCCTAACTCCGCCCAGTTCCGCCCATTCTCCGCCCCATGGCTGACTAATTT
TTTTTATTTATGCAGAGGCCGAGGCCGCCTCTGCCTCTGAGCTATTCCAGAAGTAGTGAGGAGGCTTTTT
TGGAGGCCTAGGCTTTTGCAAAAAGCTCCCGGGAGCTTGTATATCCATTTTCGGATCTGATCAAGAGACA
GGATGAGGATCGTTTCGCATGATTGAACAAGATGGATTGCACGCAGGTTCTCCGGCCGCTTGGGTGGAGA
GGCTATTCGGCTATGACTGGGCACAACAGACAATCGGCTGCTCTGATGCCGCCGTGTTCCGGCTGTCAGC
GCAGGGGCGCCCGGTTCTTTTTGTCAAGACCGACCTGTCCGGTGCCCTGAATGAACTGCAGGACGAGGCA
GCGCGGCTATCGTGGCTGGCCACGACGGGCGTTCCTTGCGCAGCTGTGCTCGACGTTGTCACTGAAGCGG
GAAGGGACTGGCTGCTATTGGGCGAAGTGCCGGGGCAGGATCTCCTGTCATCTCACCTTGCTCCTGCCGA
GAAAGTATCCATCATGGCTGATGCAATGCGGCGGCTGCATACGCTTGATCCGGCTACCTGCCCATTCGAC
CACCAAGCGAAACATCGCATCGAGCGAGCACGTACTCGGATGGAAGCCGGTCTTGTCGATCAGGATGATC
TGGACGAAGAGCATCAGGGGCTCGCGCCAGCCGAACTGTTCGCCAGGCTCAAGGCGCGCATGCCCGACGG
CGAGGATCTCGTCGTGACCCATGGCGATGCCTGCTTGCCGAATATCATGGTGGAAAATGGCCGCTTTTCT
GGATTCATCGACTGTGGCCGGCTGGGTGTGGCGGACCGCTATCAGGACATAGCGTTGGCTACCCGTGATA
TTGCTGAAGAGCTTGGCGGCGAATGGGCTGACCGCTTCCTCGTGCTTTACGGTATCGCCGCTCCCGATTC
GCAGCGCATCGCCTTCTATCGCCTTCTTGACGAGTTCTTCTGAGCGGGACTCTGGGGTTCGAAATGACCG
ACCAAGCGACGCCCAACCTGCCATCACGAGATTTCGATTCCACCGCCGCCTTCTATGAAAGGTTGGGCTT
CGGAATCGTTTTCCGGGACGCCGGCTGGATGATCCTCCAGCGCGGGGATCTCATGCTGGAGTTCTTCGCC
CACCCCAACTTGTTTATTGCAGCTTATAATGGTTACAAATAAAGCAATAGCATCACAAATTTCACAAATA
AAGCATTTTTTTCACTGCATTCTAGTTGTGGTTTGTCCAAACTCATCAATGTATCTTATCATGTCTGTAT
ACCGTCGACCTCTAGCTAGAGCTTGGCGTAATCATGGTCATAGCTGTTTCCTGTGTGAAATTGTTATCCG
CTCACAATTCCACACAACATACGAGCCGGAAGCATAAAGTGTAAAGCCTGGGGTGCCTAATGAGTGAGCT
AACTCACATTAATTGCGTTGCGCTCACTGCCCGCTTTCCAGTCGGGAAACCTGTCGTGCCAGCTGCATTA
ATGAATCGGCCAACGCGCGGGGAGAGGCGGTTTGCGTATTGGGCGCTCTTCCGCTTCCTCGCTCACTGAC
TCGCTGCGCTCGGTCGTTCGGCTGCGGCGAGCGGTATCAGCTCACTCAAAGGCGGTAATACGGTTATCCA
CAGAATCAGGGGATAACGCAGGAAAGAACATGTGAGCAAAAGGCCAGCAAAAGGCCAGGAACCGTAAAAA
GGCCGCGTTGCTGGCGTTTTTCCATAGGCTCCGCCCCCCTGACGAGCATCACAAAAATCGACGCTCAAGT
CAGAGGTGGCGAAACCCGACAGGACTATAAAGATACCAGGCGTTTCCCCCTGGAAGCTCCCTCGTGCGCT
CTCCTGTTCCGACCCTGCCGCTTACCGGATACCTGTCCGCCTTTCTCCCTTCGGGAAGCGTGGCGCTTTC
TCATAGCTCACGCTGTAGGTATCTCAGTTCGGTGTAGGTCGTTCGCTCCAAGCTGGGCTGTGTGCACGAA
CCCCCCGTTCAGCCCGACCGCTGCGCCTTATCCGGTAACTATCGTCTTGAGTCCAACCCGGTAAGACACG
ACTTATCGCCACTGGCAGCAGCCACTGGTAACAGGATTAGCAGAGCGAGGTATGTAGGCGGTGCTACAGA
GTTCTTGAAGTGGTGGCCTAACTACGGCTACACTAGAAGAACAGTATTTGGTATCTGCGCTCTGCTGAAG
CCAGTTACCTTCGGAAAAAGAGTTGGTAGCTCTTGATCCGGCAAACAAACCACCGCTGGTAGCGGTTTTT
TTGTTTGCAAGCAGCAGATTACGCGCAGAAAAAAAGGATCTCAAGAAGATCCTTTGATCTTTTTACCAAT
GCTCTACGGGGTCTGACGCTCAGTGGAACGAAAACTCACGTTAAGGGATTTTGGTCATGAGATTATCAAA
AAGGATCTTCACCTAGATCCTTTTAAATTAAAAATGAAGTTTTAAATCAATCTAAAGTATATATGAGTAA
ACTTGGTCTGACAGTTACCAATGCTTAATCAGTGAGGCACCTATCTCAGCGATCTGTCTATTTCGTTCAT
CCATAGTTGCCTGACTCCCCGTCGTGTAGATAACTACGATACGGGAGGGCTTACCATCTGGCCCCAGTGC
TGCAATGATACCGCGAGACCCACGCTCACCGGCTCCAGATTTATCAGCAATAAACCAGCCAGCCGGAAGG
GCCGAGCGCAGAAGTGGTCCTGCAACTTTATCCGCCTCCATCCAGTCTATTAATTGTTGCCGGGAAGCTA
GAGTAAGTAGTTCGCCAGTTAATAGTTTGCGCAACGTTGTTGCCATTGCTACAGGCATCGTGGTGTCACG
CTCGTCGTTTGGTATGGCTTCATTCAGCTCCGGTTCCCAACGATCAAGGCGAGTTACATGATCCCCCATG
TTGTGCAAAAAAGCGGTTAGCTCCTTCGGTCCTCCGATCGTTGTCAGAAGTAAGTTGGCCGCAGTGTTAT
CACTCATGGTTATGGCAGCACTGCATAATTCTCTTACTGTCATGCCATCCGTAAGATGCTTTTCTGTGAC
TGGTGAGTACTCAACCAAGTCATTCTGAGAATAGTGTATGCGGCGACCGAGTTGCTCTTGCCCGGCGTCA
ATACGGGATAATACCGCGCCACATAGCAGAACTTTAAAAGTGCTCATCATTGGAAAACGTTCTTCGGGGC
GAAAACTCTCAAGGATCTTACCGCTGTTGAGATCCAGTTCGATGTAACCCACTCGTGCACCCAACTGATC
TTCAGCATCTTTTACTTTCACCAGCGTTTCTGGGTGAGCAAAAACAGGAAGGCAAAATGCCGCAAAAAAG
GGAATAAGGGCGACACGGAAATGTTGAATACTCATACTCTTCCTTTTTCAATATTATTGAAGCATTTATC
AGGGTTATTGTCTCATGAGCGGATACATATTTGAATGTATTTAGAAAAATAAACAAATAGGGGTTCCGCG
CACATTTCCCCGAAAAGTGCCACCTGACGTC
