>Addgene plasmid #69058 | pCDNA_Lifeact-GFP_NLS-mCherry | addgene partial sequence | sequence record 123522 | CMV-F 5'-CGCAAATGGGCGGTAGGCGTG-3'
ACTAGAGAACCCACTGCTTACTGGCTTATCGAAATTAATACGACTCACTATAGGGAGACCCAAGCTTGGT
ACCGAGCTCGGATCCGTCAGATCGCCTGGAGACGCCATCCACGCTGTTTTGACCTCCATAGAAGACACCG
ACTCTAGAGGATCCTGAACCGTCAGATCCGCTAGCGCTACCGGACTCAGATCTCGAGCTCAAGCTTCGAA
TTCATGGGTGTCGCAGATTTGATCAAGAAATTCGAAAGCATCTCAAAGGAAGAAGGGGATCCACCGGTCG
CCACCATGGTGAGCAAGGGCGAGGAGCTGTTCACCGGGGTGGTGCCCATCCTGGTCGAGCTGGACGGCGA
CGTAAACGGCCACAAGTTCAGCGTGTCCGGCGAGGGCGAGGGCGATGCCACCTACGGCAAGCTGACCCTG
AAGTTCATCTGCACCACCGGCAAGCTGCCCGTGCCCTGGCCCACCCTCGTGACCACCCTGACCTACGGCG
TGCAGTGCTTCAGCCGCTACCCCGACCACATGAAGCAGCACGACTTCTTCAAGTCCGCCATGCCCGAAGG
CTACGTCCAGGAGCGCACCATCTTCTTCAAGGACGACGGCAACTACAAGACCCGCGCCGAGGTGAAGTTC
GAGGGCGACACCCTGGTGAACCGCATCGAGCTGAAGGGCATCGACTTCAAGGAGGACGGCAACATCCTGG
GGCACAAGCTGGAGTACAACTACAACAGCCACAACGTCTATATCATGGCCGACAAGCAGAAGAACGGCAT
CAAGGTGAACTTCAAGATCCGCCACAACATCGAGGACGGCAGCGTGCAGCTCGCCGACCACTACCAGCAG
AACACCCCCATCGGCGACGGCCCCGTGCTGCTGCCCGACAACCACTACCTGAGCACCCAGTCCGCCCTGA
GCAAAGACCCCAACGAGAAGCGCGATCACATGGTCCTGCTGGAGTTCGTGACCGCCGCCGGGATCACTCT
