>Addgene plasmid #69058 | pCDNA_Lifeact-GFP_NLS-mCherry | addgene partial sequence | sequence record 123523 | IRES-F 5'-TGGCTCTCCTCAAGCGTATT-3'
CCCATTGTATGGGATCTGATCTGGGGCCTCGGTGCACATGCTTTACATGTGTTTAGTCGAGGTTAAAAAA
ACGTCTAGGCCCCCCGAACCACGGGGACGTGGTTTTCCTTTGAAAAACACGATGATAAGCTTGCCACAAC
CCGGGATCCACCGGTCGCTAGCGCCACCATGTACCCCAAGAAGAAGAGAAAGGTGGAGGACCCCCCGGTC
ATGGTGAGCAAGGGCGAGGAGGATAACATGGCCATCATCAAGGAGTTCATGCGCTTCAAGGTGCACATGG
AGGGCTCCGTGAACGGCCACGAGTTCGAGATCGAGGGCGAGGGCGAGGGCCGCCCCTACGAGGGCACCCA
GACCGCCAAGCTGAAGGTGACCAAGGGTGGCCCCCTGCCCTTCGCCTGGGACATCCTGTCCCCTCAGTTC
ATGTACGGCTCCAAGGCCTACGTGAAGCACCCCGCCGACATCCCCGACTACTTGAAGCTGTCCTTCCCCG
AGGGCTTCAAGTGGGAGCGCGTGATGAACTTCGAGGACGGCGGCGTGGTGACCGTGACCCAGGACTCCTC
CCTGCAGGACGGCGAGTTCATCTACAAGGTGAAGCTGCGCGGCACCAACTTCCCCTCCGACGGCCCCGTA
ATGCAGAAGAAGACCATGGGCTGGGAGGCCTCCTCCGAGCGGATGTACCCCGAGGACGGCGCCCTGAAGG
GCGAGATCAAGCAGAGGCTGAAGCTGAAGGACGGCGGCCACTACGACGCTGAGGTCAAGACCACCTACAA
GGCCAAGAAGCCCGTGCAGCTGCCCGGCGCCTACAACGTCAACATCAAGTTGGACATCACCTCCCACAAC
GAGGACTACACCATCGTGGAACAGTACGAA
